Addgene plasmid #177720: pATZ-HA-GFP11
Purpose: ER protein alpha-1-antitrypsin containing E342K mutation (ATZ mutant) fused to an HA tag and the eleventh β-strand of GFP
Depositing lab: Erik Böttger. Depositing organization: University of Zurich. Publication: ER-misfolded proteins become sequestered with mitochondria and impair mitochondrial function. Cortes Sanchon A, Santhosh Kumar H, Mantovani M, Osinnii I, Mateos JM, Kaech A, Shcherbakov D, Akbergenov R, Bottger EC. Commun Biol. 2021 Dec 2;4(1):1350. doi: 10.1038/s42003-021-02873-w. PubMed 34857875.
Backbone
  Vector backbone: phFluc-WT
  Backbone manufacturer: Addgene #177714
  Vector type: Mammalian Expression, Bacterial Expression
  Selectable markers: Hygromycin
Growth in bacteria
  Bacterial resistance: Ampicillin, 100 μg/mL
  Growth temperature: 37°C
  Growth strain: DH5alpha
  Copy number: High Copy
Gene/Insert
  Gene/Insert name: alpha-1-antitrypsin (alt name: AT)
  Species: H. sapiens (human)
  Insert size (bp): 1404
  Mutation: E342K (ATZ mutant)
  Entrez Gene: SERPINA1 (a.k.a. A1A, A1AT, AAT, PI, PI1, PRO2275, alpha1AT, nNIF)
  Tag / fusion protein: HA (C terminal on insert); GFP11 (C terminal on insert)
Terms and licenses: Academic/Nonprofit Terms; Industry Terms: Not Available to Industry
How to cite: pATZ-HA-GFP11 was a gift from Erik Böttger (Addgene plasmid # 177720 ; http://n2t.net/addgene:177720 ; RRID:Addgene_177720)
