[The description below was written by a language model from this plasmid's Addgene catalogue record and pLannotate feature annotations shown in this document.]
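Description:
pATZ-HA-GFP11 is a mammalian expression plasmid built on the phFluc-WT backbone that encodes the Z variant of human alpha-1-antitrypsin (SERPINA1 carrying the E342K substitution), a secretory protein that misfolds in the endoplasmic reticulum. The coding sequence is driven by the human cytomegalovirus immediate early enhancer and promoter and is fused at its C terminus to an HA epitope and then to GFP11, the eleventh β-strand of GFP. An SV40 polyadenylation signal lies downstream of the fusion, although it is annotated on the opposite strand. Upstream of the CMV enhancer, a synthetic poly(A) signal and an RNA polymerase II pause site from the human α2 globin gene help insulate the cassette from read-through transcription originating in the backbone. The feature table detects the SERPINA1 reading frame and a single HA unit (scored as a fragment of 3xHA), but it does not annotate the short GFP11 segment, which is known here only from the catalogue entry.

In bacteria the plasmid is maintained at high copy through a ColE1/pUC-type origin and selected with ampicillin via β-lactamase. For mammalian cells, a separate cassette with the SV40 enhancer/early promoter, the hygromycin B phosphotransferase gene and a synthetic poly(A) signal allows hygromycin selection. Small remnants of a tetracycline resistance gene and of SV40 large T antigen are annotated as fragments and are likely backbone leftovers.

GFP11 is non-fluorescent on its own and reconstitutes fluorescence only when it meets the complementary GFP1-10 fragment, so this is a split-GFP reporter of where the protein resides, with the HA tag allowing antibody detection. The associated publication title indicates a study of ER-misfolded proteins becoming sequestered with mitochondria.
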