Features (pLannotate 1.2.2; 15 found; start..end, strand, type, name):
     92..449     +  promoter       SV40 promoter: SV40 enhancer and early promoter
    480..1517    +  CDS            HygR: hygromycin B phosphotransferase confers resistance to hygromycin
   1541..1589    +  polyA_signal   poly(A) signal: synthetic polyadenylation signal
   1605..1736    +  CDS            TcR (fragment): tetracycline efflux protein; tet; confers resistance to tetracycline
   1916..2504    -  rep_origin     ori: high-copy-number ColE1/pMB1/pBR322/pUC origin of replication
   2704..3564    -  CDS            AmpR: β-lactamase confers resistance to ampicillin, carbenicillin, and related antibiotics
   3565..3606    -  promoter       AmpR promoter (fragment): bla
   3669..3717    +  polyA_signal   poly(A) signal: synthetic polyadenylation signal
   3731..3822    +  misc_feature   pause site: RNA polymerase II transcriptional pause signal from the human α2 globin gene
   3975..4352    +  enhancer       CMV enhancer: human cytomegalovirus immediate early enhancer
   4354..4553    +  promoter       CMV promoter: human cytomegalovirus (CMV) immediate early promoter
   4591..5844    +  CDS            SERPINA1: A1AT_HUMAN - Also known as AAT, PI. Experimental evidence at protein level: Swiss-Prot protein existence level 1. [Short peptide from AAT]: reversible chymotrypsin inhibitor. It also inhibits elastase, but not trypsin. Its major physiological function is the protection of the lower respiratory tract against proteolytic destruction by human leukocyte elastase (HLE). From Homo sapiens (Human).
   5878..5904    +  CDS            3xHA (fragment): three tandem HA epitope tags
   6038..6159    -  polyA_signal   SV40 poly(A) signal: SV40 polyadenylation signal
   6185..55      -  CDS            LT_SV40 (fragment) (across the origin): Experimental evidence at protein level: Swiss-Prot protein existence level 1. Isoform 17kT antigen targets host RBL2 for degradation and promotes cell proliferation. Transactivates host cyclin A promoter through its J domain. From Simian virus 40 (SV40).
>Addgene plasmid #177720 | pATZ-HA-GFP11 | addgene full sequence | sequence record 352642 | Addgene Partial NGS Result
GATCCGTTTGCGTATTGGGCGCTCTTCCGCTGATCTGCGCAGCACCATGGCCTGAAATAACCTCTGAAAG
AGGAACTTGGTTAGCTACCTTCTGAGGCGGAAAGAACCAGCTGTGGAATGTGTGTCAGTTAGGGTGTGGA
AAGTCCCCAGGCTCCCCAGCAGGCAGAAGTATGCAAAGCATGCATCTCAATTAGTCAGCAACCAGGTGTG
GAAAGTCCCCAGGCTCCCCAGCAGGCAGAAGTATGCAAAGCATGCATCTCAATTAGTCAGCAACCATAGT
CCCGCCCCTAACTCCGCCCATCCCGCCCCTAACTCCGCCCAGTTCCGCCCATTCTCCGCCCCATGGCTGA
CTAATTTTTTTTATTTATGCAGAGGCCGAGGCCGCCTCTGCCTCTGAGCTATTCCAGAAGTAGTGAGGAG
GCTTTTTTGGAGGCCTAGGCTTTTGCAAAAAGCTCGATTCTTCTGACACTAGCGCCACCATGAAGAAGCC
CGAACTCACCGCTACCAGCGTTGAAAAATTTCTCATCGAGAAGTTCGACAGTGTGAGCGACCTGATGCAG
TTGTCGGAGGGCGAAGAGAGCCGAGCCTTCAGCTTCGATGTCGGCGGACGCGGCTATGTACTGCGGGTGA
ATAGCTGCGCTGATGGCTTCTACAAAGACCGCTACGTGTACCGCCACTTCGCCAGCGCTGCACTACCCAT
CCCCGAAGTGTTGGACATCGGCGAGTTCAGCGAGAGCCTGACATACTGCATCAGTAGACGCGCCCAAGGC
GTTACTCTCCAAGACCTCCCCGAAACAGAGCTGCCTGCTGTGTTACAGCCTGTCGCCGAAGCTATGGATG
CTATTGCCGCCGCCGACCTCAGTCAAACCAGCGGCTTCGGCCCATTCGGGCCCCAAGGCATCGGCCAGTA
CACAACCTGGCGGGATTTCATTTGCGCCATTGCTGATCCCCATGTCTACCACTGGCAGACCGTGATGGAC
GACACCGTGTCCGCCAGCGTAGCTCAAGCCCTGGACGAACTGATGCTGTGGGCCGAAGACTGTCCCGAGG
TGCGCCACCTCGTCCATGCCGACTTCGGCAGCAACAACGTCCTGACCGACAACGGCCGCATCACCGCCGT
AATCGACTGGTCCGAAGCTATGTTCGGGGACAGTCAGTACGAGGTGGCCAACATCTTCTTCTGGCGGCCC
TGGCTGGCTTGCATGGAGCAGCAGACTCGCTACTTCGAGCGCCGGCATCCCGAGCTGGCCGGCAGCCCTC
GTCTGCGAGCCTACATGCTGCGCATCGGCCTGGATCAGCTCTACCAGAGCCTCGTGGACGGCAACTTCGA
CGATGCTGCCTGGGCTCAAGGCCGCTGCGATGCCATCGTCCGCAGCGGGGCCGGCACCGTCGGTCGCACA
CAAATCGCTCGCCGGAGCGCAGCCGTATGGACCGACGGCTGCGTCGAGGTGCTGGCCGACAGCGGCAACC
GCCGGCCCAGTACACGACCGCGCGCTAAGGAGGTAGGTCGAGTTTAAACTCTAGAACCGGTCATGGCCGC
AATAAAATATCTTTATTTTCATTACATCTGTGTGTTGGTTTTTTGTGTGTTCGAACTAGATGCTGTCGAC
CGATGCCCTTGAGAGCCTTCAACCCAGTCAGCTCCTTCCGGTGGGCGCGGGGCATGACTATCGTCGCCGC
ACTTATGACTGTCTTCTTTATCATGCAACTCGTAGGACAGGTGCCGGCAGCGCTCTTCCGCTTCCTCGCT
CACTGACTCGCTGCGCTCGGTCGTTCGGCTGCGGCGAGCGGTATCAGCTCACTCAAAGGCGGTAATACGG
TTATCCACAGAATCAGGGGATAACGCAGGAAAGAACATGTGAGCAAAAGGCCAGCAAAAGGCCAGGAACC
GTAAAAAGGCCGCGTTGCTGGCGTTTTTCCATAGGCTCCGCCCCCCTGACGAGCATCACAAAAATCGACG
CTCAAGTCAGAGGTGGCGAAACCCGACAGGACTATAAAGATACCAGGCGTTTCCCCCTGGAAGCTCCCTC
GTGCGCTCTCCTGTTCCGACCCTGCCGCTTACCGGATACCTGTCCGCCTTTCTCCCTTCGGGAAGCGTGG
CGCTTTCTCATAGCTCACGCTGTAGGTATCTCAGTTCGGTGTAGGTCGTTCGCTCCAAGCTGGGCTGTGT
GCACGAACCCCCCGTTCAGCCCGACCGCTGCGCCTTATCCGGTAACTATCGTCTTGAGTCCAACCCGGTA
AGACACGACTTATCGCCACTGGCAGCAGCCACTGGTAACAGGATTAGCAGAGCGAGGTATGTAGGCGGTG
CTACAGAGTTCTTGAAGTGGTGGCCTAACTACGGCTACACTAGAAGAACAGTATTTGGTATCTGCGCTCT
GCTGAAGCCAGTTACCTTCGGAAAAAGAGTTGGTAGCTCTTGATCCGGCAAACAAACCACCGCTGGTAGC
GGTGGTTTTTTTGTTTGCAAGCAGCAGATTACGCGCAGAAAAAAAGGATCTCAAGAAGATCCTTTGATCT
TTTCTACGGGGTCTGACGCTCAGTGGAACGAAAACTCACGTTAAGGGATTTTGGTCATGAGATTATCAAA
AAGGATCTTCACCTAGATCCTTTTAAATTAAAAATGAAGTTTTAAATCAATCTAAAGTATATATGAGTAA
ACTTGGTCTGACAGCGGCCGCAAATGCTAAACCACTGCAGTGGTTACCAGTGCTTGATCAGTGAGGCACC
GATCTCAGCGATCTGCCTATTTCGTTCGTCCATAGTGGCCTGACTCCCCGTCGTGTAGATCACTACGATT
CGTGAGGGCTTACCATCAGGCCCCAGCGCAGCAATGATGCCGCGAGAGCCGCGTTCACCGGCCCCCGATT
TGTCAGCAATGAACCAGCCAGCAGGGAGGGCCGAGCGAAGAAGTGGTCCTGCTACTTTGTCCGCCTCCAT
CCAGTCTATGAGCTGCTGTCGTGATGCTAGAGTAAGAAGTTCGCCAGTGAGTAGTTTCCGAAGAGTTGTG
GCCATTGCTACTGGCATCGTGGTATCACGCTCGTCGTTCGGTATGGCTTCGTTCAACTCTGGTTCCCAGC
GGTCAAGCCGGGTCACATGATCACCCATATTATGAAGAAATGCAGTCAGCTCCTTAGGGCCTCCGATCGT
TGTCAGAAGTAAGTTGGCCGCGGTGTTGTCGCTCATGGTAATGGCAGCACTACACAATTCTCTTACCGTC
ATGCCATCCGTAAGATGCTTTTCCGTGACCGGCGAGTACTCAACCAAGTCGTTTTGTGAGTAGTGTATAC
GGCGACCAAGCTGCTCTTGCCCGGCGTCTATACGGGACAACACCGCGCCACATAGCAGTACTTTGAAAGT
GCTCATCATCGGGAATCGTTCTTCGGGGCGGAAAGACTCAAGGATCTTGCCGCTATTGAGATCCAGTTCG
ATATAGCCCACTCTTGCACCCAGTTGATCTTCAGCATCTTTTACTTTCACCAGCGTTTCGGGGTGTGCAA
AAACAGGCAAGCAAAATGCCGCAAAGAAGGGAATGAGTGCGACACGAAAATGTTGGATGCTCATACTCGT
CCTTTTTCAATATTATTGAAGCATTTATCAGGGTTACTAGTACGTCTCTCAAGGATAAGTAAGTAATATT
AAGGTACGGGAGGTATTGGACAGGCCGCAATAAAATATCTTTATTTTCATTACATCTGTGTGTTGGTTTT
TTGTGTGAATCGATAGTACTAACATACGCTCTCCATCAAAACAAAACGAAACAAAACAAACTAGCAAAAT
AGGCTGTCCCCAGTGCAAGTGCAGGTGCCAGAACATTTCTCTGGCCTAACTGGCCTCAATATTGGCCATT
AGCCATATTATTCATTGGTTATATAGCATAAATCAATATTGGCTATTGGCCATTGCATACGTTGTATCTA
TATCATAATATGTACATTTATATTGGCTCATGTCCAATATGACCGCCATGTTGGCATTGATTATTGACTA
GTTATTAATAGTAATCAATTACGGGGTCATTAGTTCATAGCCCATATATGGAGTTCCGCGTTACATAACT
TACGGTAAATGGCCCGCCTGGCTGACCGCCCAACGACCCCCGCCCATTGACGTCAATAATGACGTATGTT
CCCATAGTAACGCCAATAGGGACTTTCCATTGACGTCAATGGGTGGAGTATTTACGGTAAACTGCCCACT
TGGCAGTACATCAAGTGTATCATATGCCAAGTCCGCCCCCTATTGACGTCAATGACGGTAAATGGCCCGC
CTGGCATTATGCCCAGTACATGACCTTACGGGACTTTCCTACTTGGCAGTACATCTACGTATTAGTCATC
GCTATTACCATGGTGATGCGGTTTTGGCAGTACACCAATGGGCGTGGATAGCGGTTTGACTCACGGGGAT
TTCCAAGTCTCCACCCCATTGACGTCAATGGGAGTTTGTTTTGGCACCAAAATCAACGGGACTTTCCAAA
ATGTCGTAATAACCCCGCCCCGTTGACGCAAATGGGCGGTAGGCGTGTACGGTGGGAGGTCTATATAAGC
AGAGCTCGTTTAGTGAACCGTCAGATCACTAGAAGCTTCGATGCCGTCTTCTGTCTCGTGGGGCATCCTC
CTGCTGGCAGGCCTGTGCTGCCTGGTCCCTGTCTCCCTGGCTGAGGATCCCCAGGGAGATGCTGCCCAGA
AGACAGATACATCCCACCATGATCAGGATCACCCAACCTTCAACAAGATCACCCCCAACCTGGCTGAGTT
CGCCTTCAGCCTATACCGCCAGCTGGCACACCAGTCCAACAGCACCAATATCTTCTTCTCCCCAGTGAGC
ATCGCTACAGCCTTTGCAATGCTCTCCCTGGGGACCAAGGCTGACACTCACGATGAAATCCTGGAGGGCC
TGAATTTCAACCTCACGGAGATTCCGGAGGCTCAGATCCATGAAGGCTTCCAGGAACTCCTCCGTACCCT
CAACCAGCCAGACAGCCAGCTCCAGCTGACCACCGGCAATGGCCTGTTCCTCAGCGAGGGCCTGAAGCTA
GTGGATAAGTTTTTGGAGGATGTTAAAAAGTTGTACCACTCAGAAGCCTTCACTGTCAACTTCGGGGACA
CCGAAGAGGCCAAGAAACAGATCAACGATTACGTGGAGAAGGGTACTCAAGGGAAAATTGTGGATTTGGT
CAAGGAGCTTGACAGAGACACAGTTTTTGCTCTGGTGAATTACATCTTCTTTAAAGGCAAATGGGAGAGA
CCCTTTGAAGTCAAGGACACCGAGGAAGAGGACTTCCACGTGGACCAGGTGACCACCGTGAAGGTGCCTA
TGATGAAGCGTTTAGGCATGTTTAACATCCAGCACTGTAAGAAGCTGTCCAGCTGGGTGCTGCTGATGAA
ATACCTGGGCAATGCCACCGCCATCTTCTTCCTGCCTGATGAGGGGAAACTACAGCACCTGGAAAATGAA
CTCACCCACGATATCATCACCAAGTTCCTGGAAAATGAAGACAGAAGGTCTGCCAGCTTACATTTACCCA
AACTGTCCATTACTGGAACCTATGATCTGAAGAGCGTCCTGGGTCAACTGGGCATCACTAAGGTCTTCAG
CAATGGGGCTGACCTCTCCGGGGTCACAGAGGAGGCACCCCTGAAGCTCTCCAAGGCCGTGCATAAGGCT
GTGCTGACCATCGACAAGAAAGGGACTGAAGCTGCTGGGGCCATGTTTTTAGAGGCCATACCCATGTCTA
TCCCCCCCGAGGTCAAGTTCAACAAACCCTTTGTCTTCTTAATGATTGAACAAAATACCAAGTCTCCCCT
CTTCATGGGAAAAGTGGTGAATCCCACCCAAAAACCCGGGGGATCGGGTGACGGTCCGGTCGCCACCTAC
CCATACGATGTTCCAGATTACGCTGGTCGACGGATCGGTGGTGGTTCTGGAGGCGGTTCTATGAGAGATC
ATATGGTTTTGCATGAATATGTTAATGCTGCTGGTATTACTTAATAATTCTAGAGTCGGGGCGGCCGGCC
GCTTCGAGCAGACATGATAAGATACATTGATGAGTTTGGACAAACCACAACTAGAATGCAGTGAAAAAAA
TGCTTTATTTGTGAAATTTGTGATGCTATTGCTTTATTTGTAACCATTATAAGCTGCAATAAACAAGTTA
ACAACAACAATTGCATTCATTTTATGTTTCAGGTTCAGGGGGAGGTGTGGGAGGTTTTTTAAAGCAAGTA
AAACCTCTACAAATGTGGTAAAATCGATAAG
